Addgene plasmid #90882: RRM2 E3.3 gRNA
Purpose: 3rd generation lentiviral gRNA plasmid targeting human RRM2
Depositing lab: Iain Cheeseman. Depositing organization: Whitehead Institute for Biomedical Research. Publication: Large-Scale Analysis of CRISPR/Cas9 Cell-Cycle Knockouts Reveals the Diversity of p53-Dependent Responses to Cell-Cycle Defects. McKinley KL, Cheeseman IM. Dev Cell. 2017 Feb 27;40(4):405-420.e2. doi: 10.1016/j.devcel.2017.01.012. Epub 2017 Feb 16. PubMed 28216383.
Backbone
  Vector backbone: pLenti-sgRNA
  Backbone manufacturer: Eric Lander & David Sabatini labs (Addgene plasmid #71409)
  Backbone size w/o insert (bp): 9151
  Vector type: Lentiviral, CRISPR
  Selectable markers: Puromycin
Growth in bacteria
  Bacterial resistance: Ampicillin, 100 μg/mL
  Growth temperature: 37°C
  Growth strain: NEB Stable
  Copy number: Unknown
Gene/Insert
  Gene/Insert name: RRM2 (Guide Designation E3.3) (alt name: pKMKO series)
  gRNA/shRNA sequence: CACCGCGCGGCGCGGGAGATTTAA
  Species: H. sapiens (human)
  Promoter: U6
  Cloning method: Restriction Enzyme; 5′ cloning site BsmBI (destroyed during cloning); 3′ cloning site BsmBI (destroyed during cloning)
  Sequencing primers: 5′ hU6-F (5'-GAGGGCCTATTTCCCATGATT-3'); 3′ EF1a-R (5'-CACGGCGACTACTGCACTTA-3')
Terms and licenses: Academic/Nonprofit Terms; Industry Terms: Not Available to Industry
Depositor comments: Please note that gRNA target sequence listed is not strictly the 20nt spacer sequence, but also contains the 5' BsmBI overhang. For more information about knockout human cell lines generated using this plasmid, please see http://cellcycleknockouts.wi.mit.edu/ .
How to cite: RRM2 E3.3 gRNA was a gift from Iain Cheeseman (Addgene plasmid # 90882 ; http://n2t.net/addgene:90882 ; RRID:Addgene_90882)
