[The description below was written by a language model from this plasmid's Addgene catalogue record and pLannotate feature annotations shown in this document.]
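Description:
RRM2 E3.3 gRNA is a third-generation lentiviral CRISPR guide plasmid built on the pLenti-sgRNA backbone, carrying a single guide RNA directed against human RRM2. The guide oligonucleotides were inserted between two BsmBI sites that were destroyed during cloning. This places the spacer directly downstream of the human U6 RNA polymerase III promoter and upstream of the Streptococcus pyogenes sgRNA scaffold, which the feature table annotates as a tracrRNA fragment. The plasmid encodes no Cas9, so the nuclease must be provided separately in the target cells. A second cassette uses the EF-1α core promoter to drive puromycin N-acetyltransferase, followed by a WPRE to boost transcript expression, which allows transduced mammalian cells to be selected with puromycin.

The viral framework consists of an RSV promoter fused to a truncated HIV-1 5' LTR, which makes genomic RNA production Tat-independent. It also includes the Ψ packaging signal with a partial gag region, the RRE for Rev-dependent nuclear export, a cPPT/CTS element, and a self-inactivating ΔU3 3' LTR. An SV40 polyadenylation signal and SV40 origin lie downstream. In bacteria the plasmid replicates from a high-copy ColE1/pUC-type origin and is selected with ampicillin via β-lactamase. An f1 origin and remnants of lac, T3 and T7 elements persist from the parental cloning vector. The sequenced record is 7,301 nt, shorter than the 9,151 bp listed for the empty backbone; the record does not explain the difference, though replacement of a stuffer fragment between the BsmBI sites would be one possibility. The construct belongs to a guide series used to generate cell-cycle gene knockouts in human cell lines.
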