Features (pLannotate 1.2.2; 27 found; start..end, strand, type, name):
     10..102     +  CDS            lacI (fragment): lac repressor; lacI; The lac repressor binds to the lac operator to inhibit transcription in E. coli. This inhibition can be relieved by adding lactose or isopropyl-β-D-thiogalactopyranoside (IPTG).
    115..136     +  protein_bind   CAP binding site: CAP binding activates transcription in the presence of cAMP. E. coli catabolite activator protein
    151..181     +  promoter       lac promoter: promoter for the E. coli lac operon
    189..205     +  protein_bind   lac operator: The lac repressor binds to the lac operator to inhibit transcription in E. coli. This inhibition can be relieved by adding lactose or isopropyl-β-D-thiogalactopyranoside (IPTG). lac repressor encoded by lacI
    250..268     +  promoter       T3 promoter: promoter for bacteriophage T3 RNA polymerase
    296..522     +  promoter       RSV promoter: Rous sarcoma virus enhancer/promoter
    523..703     +  LTR            5' LTR (truncated): truncated 5' long terminal repeat (LTR) from HIV-1
    750..875     +  misc_feature   HIV-1 Ψ: packaging signal of human immunodeficiency virus type 1
    859..1222    +  CDS            HIV-1 gag (fragment): gag protein from human immunodeficiency virus 1; gag
   1368..1601    +  misc_feature   RRE: The Rev response element (RRE) of HIV-1 allows for Rev-dependent mRNA export from the nucleus to the cytoplasm.
   1978..2004    +  CDS            Rev (fragment): human immunodeficiency virus 1 (HIV-1) Rev protein; rev; enhances nuclear export of unspliced and incompletely spliced viral mRNAs
   2008..2248    +  promoter       U6 promoter: RNA polymerase III promoter for human U6 snRNA
   2295..2362    +  misc_RNA       tracrRNA (fragment): trans-activating CRISPR RNA for the Streptococcus pyogenes CRISPR/Cas9 system
   2411..2528    +  misc_feature   cPPT/CTS: central polypurine tract and central termination sequence of HIV-1
   2597..2808    +  promoter       EF-1α core promoter: core promoter for human elongation factor EF-1α
   2834..3433    +  CDS            PuroR (fragment): puromycin N-acetyltransferase; pac from Streptomyces; confers resistance to puromycin
   3449..4037    +  misc_feature   WPRE: woodchuck hepatitis virus posttranscriptional regulatory element
   4088..4107    +  misc_feature   cPPT/CTS (fragment): central polypurine tract and central termination sequence of HIV-1
   4109..4342    +  LTR            3' LTR (ΔU3): self-inactivating 3' long terminal repeat (LTR) from HIV-1
   4420..4541    +  polyA_signal   SV40 poly(A) signal: SV40 polyadenylation signal
   4581..4716    +  rep_origin     SV40 ori: SV40 origin of replication
   4737..4755    -  promoter       T7 promoter: promoter for bacteriophage T7 RNA polymerase
   4763..4918    +  CDS            lacZα (fragment): LacZα fragment of β-galactosidase; lacZ fragment
   4923..5351    +  rep_origin     f1 ori (sequence partly withheld): f1 bacteriophage origin of replication; arrow indicates direction of (+) strand synthesis
   5404..5508    +  promoter       AmpR promoter: bla
   5509..6369    +  CDS            AmpR: β-lactamase; bla; confers resistance to ampicillin, carbenicillin, and related antibiotics
   6540..7128    +  rep_origin     ori: high-copy-number ColE1/pMB1/pBR322/pUC origin of replication
>Addgene plasmid #90882 | RRM2 E3.3 gRNA | addgene full sequence | sequence record 183363 | Addgene NGS Result
AGCGGAAGAGCGCCCAATACGCAAACCGCCTCTCCCCGCGCGTTGGCCGATTCATTAATGCAGCTGGCAC
GACAGGTTTCCCGACTGGAAAGCGGGCAGTGAGCGCAACGCAATTAATGTGAGTTAGCTCACTCATTAGG
CACCCCAGGCTTTACACTTTATGCTTCCGGCTCGTATGTTGTGTGGAATTGTGAGCGGATAACAATTTCA
CACAGGAAACAGCTATGACCATGATTACGCCAAGCGCGCAATTAACCCTCACTAAAGGGAACAAAAGCTG
GAGCTGCAAGCTTAATGTAGTCTTATGCAATACTCTTGTAGTCTTGCAACATGGTAACGATGAGTTAGCA
ACATGCCTTACAAGGAGAGAAAAAGCACCGTGCATGCCGATTGGTGGAAGTAAGGTGGTACGATCGTGCC
TTATTAGGAAGGCAACAGACGGGTCTGACATGGATTGGACGAACCACTGAATTGCCGCATTGCAGAGATA
TTGTATTTAAGTGCCTAGCTCGATACATAAACGGGTCTCTCTGGTTAGACCAGATCTGAGCCTGGGAGCT
CTCTGGCTAACTAGGGAACCCACTGCTTAAGCCTCAATAAAGCTTGCCTTGAGTGCTTCAAGTAGTGTGT
GCCCGTCTGTTGTGTGACTCTGGTAACTAGAGATCCCTCAGACCCTTTTAGTCAGTGTGGAAAATCTCTA
GCAGTGGCGCCCGAACAGGGACTTGAAAGCGAAAGGGAAACCAGAGGAGCTCTCTCGACGCAGGACTCGG
CTTGCTGAAGCGCGCACGGCAAGAGGCGAGGGGCGGCGACTGGTGAGTACGCCAAAAATTTTGACTAGCG
GAGGCTAGAAGGAGAGAGATGGGTGCGAGAGCGTCAGTATTAAGCGGGGGAGAATTAGATCGCGATGGGA
AAAAATTCGGTTAAGGCCAGGGGGAAAGAAAAAATATAAATTAAAACATATAGTATGGGCAAGCAGGGAG
CTAGAACGATTCGCAGTTAATCCTGGCCTGTTAGAAACATCAGAAGGCTGTAGACAAATACTGGGACAGC
TACAACCATCCCTTCAGACAGGATCAGAAGAACTTAGATCATTATATAATACAGTAGCAACCCTCTATTG
TGTGCATCAAAGGATAGAGATAAAAGACACCAAGGAAGCTTTAGACAAGATAGAGGAAGAGCAAAACAAA
AGTAAGACCACCGCACAGCAAGCGGCCGCTGATCTTCAGACCTGGAGGAGGAGATATGAGGGACAATTGG
AGAAGTGAATTATATAAATATAAAGTAGTAAAAATTGAACCATTAGGAGTAGCACCCACCAAGGCAAAGA
GAAGAGTGGTGCAGAGAGAAAAAAGAGCAGTGGGAATAGGAGCTTTGTTCCTTGGGTTCTTGGGAGCAGC
AGGAAGCACTATGGGCGCAGCGTCAATGACGCTGACGGTACAGGCCAGACAATTATTGTCTGGTATAGTG
CAGCAGCAGAACAATTTGCTGAGGGCTATTGAGGCGCAACAGCATCTGTTGCAACTCACAGTCTGGGGCA
TCAAGCAGCTCCAGGCAAGAATCCTGGCTGTGGAAAGATACCTAAAGGATCAACAGCTCCTGGGGATTTG
GGGTTGCTCTGGAAAACTCATTTGCACCACTGCTGTGCCTTGGAATGCTAGTTGGAGTAATAAATCTCTG
GAACAGATTTGGAATCACACGACCTGGATGGAGTGGGACAGAGAAATTAACAATTACACAAGCTTAATAC
ACTCCTTAATTGAAGAATCGCAAAACCAGCAAGAAAAGAATGAACAAGAATTATTGGAATTAGATAAATG
GGCAAGTTTGTGGAATTGGTTTAACATAACAAATTGGCTGTGGTATATAAAATTATTCATAATGATAGTA
GGAGGCTTGGTAGGTTTAAGAATAGTTTTTGCTGTACTTTCTATAGTGAATAGAGTTAGGCAGGGATATT
CACCATTATCGTTTCAGACCCACCTCCCAACCCCGAGGGGACCCAGAGAGGGCCTATTTCCCATGATTCC
TTCATATTTGCATATACGATACAAGGCTGTTAGAGAGATAATTAGAATTAATTTGACTGTAAACACAAAG
ATATTAGTACAAAATACGTGACGTAGAAAGTAATAATTTCTTGGGTAGTTTGCAGTTTTAAAATTATGTT
TTAAAATGGACTATCATATGCTTACCGTAACTTGAAAGTATTTCGATTTCTTGGCTTTATATATCTTGTG
GAAAGGACGAAACACCGCGCGGCGCGGGAGATTTAAGTTTAAGAGCTATGCTGGAAACAGCATAGCAAGT
TTAAATAAGGCTAGTCCGTTATCAACTTGAAAAAGTGGCACCGAGTCGGTGCTTTTTTTGAATTCTAGAT
CTTGAGACAAATGGCAGTATTCATCCACAATTTTAAAAGAAAAGGGGGGATTGGGGGGTACAGTGCAGGG
GAAAGAATAGTAGACATAATAGCAACAGACATACAAACTAAAGAATTACAAAAACAAATTACAAAAATTC
AAAATTTTCGGGTTTATTACAGGGACAGCAGAGATCCACTTTGGCGCCGGCTCGAGTGGCTCCGGTGCCC
GTCAGTGGGCAGAGCGCACATCGCCCACAGTCCCCGAGAAGTTGGGGGGAGGGGTCGGCAATTGAACCGG
TGCCTAGAGAAGGTGGCGCGGGGTAAACTGGGAAAGTGATGTCGTGTACTGGCTCCGCCTTTTTCCCGAG
GGTGGGGGAGAACCGTATATAAGTGCAGTAGTCGCCGTGAACGTTCTTTTTCGCAACGGGTTTGCCGCCA
GAACACAGGTGTCGTGACGCGGGATCCGCCACCATGACCGAGTACAAGCCCACGGTGCGCCTCGCCACCC
GCGACGACGTCCCCAGGGCCGTACGCACCCTCGCCGCCGCGTTCGCCGACTACCCCGCCACGCGCCACAC
CGTCGATCCGGACCGCCACATCGAGCGGGTCACCGAGCTGCAAGAACTCTTCCTCACGCGCGTCGGGCTC
GACATCGGCAAGGTGTGGGTCGCGGACGACGGCGCCGCGGTGGCGGTCTGGACCACGCCGGAGAGCGTCG
AAGCGGGGGCGGTGTTCGCCGAGATCGGCCCGCGCATGGCCGAGTTGAGCGGTTCCCGGCTGGCCGCGCA
GCAACAGATGGAAGGCCTCCTGGCGCCGCACCGGCCCAAGGAGCCCGCGTGGTTCCTGGCCACCGTCGGA
GTCTCGCCCGACCACCAGGGCAAGGGTCTGGGCAGCGCCGTCGTGCTCCCCGGAGTGGAGGCGGCCGAGC
GCGCCGGGGTGCCCGCCTTCCTGGAGACCTCCGCGCCCCGCAACCTCCCCTTCTACGAGCGGCTCGGCTT
CACCGTCACCGCCGACGTCGAGGTGCCCGAAGGACCGCGCACCTGGTGCATGACCCGCAAGCCCGGTGCC
TGAACGCGTTAAGTCGACAATCAACCTCTGGATTACAAAATTTGTGAAAGATTGACTGGTATTCTTAACT
ATGTTGCTCCTTTTACGCTATGTGGATACGCTGCTTTAATGCCTTTGTATCATGCTATTGCTTCCCGTAT
GGCTTTCATTTTCTCCTCCTTGTATAAATCCTGGTTGCTGTCTCTTTATGAGGAGTTGTGGCCCGTTGTC
AGGCAACGTGGCGTGGTGTGCACTGTGTTTGCTGACGCAACCCCCACTGGTTGGGGCATTGCCACCACCT
GTCAGCTCCTTTCCGGGACTTTCGCTTTCCCCCTCCCTATTGCCACGGCGGAACTCATCGCCGCCTGCCT
TGCCCGCTGCTGGACAGGGGCTCGGCTGTTGGGCACTGACAATTCCGTGGTGTTGTCGGGGAAATCATCG
TCCTTTCCTTGGCTGCTCGCCTGTGTTGCCACCTGGATTCTGCGCGGGACGTCCTTCTGCTACGTCCCTT
CGGCCCTCAATCCAGCGGACCTTCCTTCCCGCGGCCTGCTGCCGGCTCTGCGGCCTCTTCCGCGTCTTCG
CCTTCGCCCTCAGACGAGTCGGATCTCCCTTTGGGCCGCCTCCCCGCGTCGACTTTAAGACCAATGACTT
ACAAGGCAGCTGTAGATCTTAGCCACTTTTTAAAAGAAAAGGGGGGACTGGAAGGGCTAATTCACTCCCA
ACGAAGACAAGATCTGCTTTTTGCTTGTACTGGGTCTCTCTGGTTAGACCAGATCTGAGCCTGGGAGCTC
TCTGGCTAACTAGGGAACCCACTGCTTAAGCCTCAATAAAGCTTGCCTTGAGTGCTTCAAGTAGTGTGTG
CCCGTCTGTTGTGTGACTCTGGTAACTAGAGATCCCTCAGACCCTTTTAGTCAGTGTGGAAAATCTCTAG
CAGTACGTATAGTAGTTCATGTCATCTTATTATTCAGTATTTATAACTTGCAAAGAAATGAATATCAGAG
AGTGAGAGGAACTTGTTTATTGCAGCTTATAATGGTTACAAATAAAGCAATAGCATCACAAATTTCACAA
ATAAAGCATTTTTTTCACTGCATTCTAGTTGTGGTTTGTCCAAACTCATCAATGTATCTTATCATGTCTG
GCTCTAGCTATCCCGCCCCTAACTCCGCCCATCCCGCCCCTAACTCCGCCCAGTTCCGCCCATTCTCCGC
CCCATGGCTGACTAATTTTTTTTATTTATGCAGAGGCCGAGGCCGCCTCGGCCTCTGAGCTATTCCAGAA
GTAGTGAGGAGGCTTTTTTGGAGGCCTAGGGACGTACCCAATTCGCCCTATAGTGAGTCGTATTACGCGC
GCTCACTGGCCGTCGTTTTACAACGTCGTGACTGGGAAAACCCTGGCGTTACCCAACTTAATCGCCTTGC
AGCACATCCCCCTTTCGCCAGCTGGCGTAATAGCGAAGAGGCCCGCACCGATCGCCCTTCCCAACAGTTG
CGCAGCCTGAATGGCGAATGGG
[124 nt withheld, positions 4923-5046]
C
[91 nt withheld, positions 5048-5138]
A
[49 nt withheld, positions 5140-5188]
CCTTTGACGTTGGAGTCCACGTTCTTT
[37 nt withheld, positions 5216-5252]
ACCCTATCTCGGTCTATTCTTTTGATTTATAAGGGATTTTGCCGATTTCGGCCTATTGGTTAAAAAATGA
GCTGATTTAACAAAAATTTAACGCGAATTTTAACAAAATATTAACGCTTACAATTTAGGTGGCACTTTTC
GGGGAAATGTGCGCGGAACCCCTATTTGTTTATTTTTCTAAATACATTCAAATATGTATCCGCTCATGAG
ACAATAACCCTGATAAATGCTTCAATAATATTGAAAAAGGAAGAGTATGAGTATTCAACATTTCCGTGTC
GCCCTTATTCCCTTTTTTGCGGCATTTTGCCTTCCTGTTTTTGCTCACCCAGAAACGCTGGTGAAAGTAA
AAGATGCTGAAGATCAGTTGGGTGCACGAGTGGGTTACATCGAACTGGATCTCAACAGCGGTAAGATCCT
TGAGAGTTTTCGCCCCGAAGAACGTTTTCCAATGATGAGCACTTTTAAAGTTCTGCTATGTGGCGCGGTA
TTATCCCGTATTGACGCCGGGCAAGAGCAACTCGGTCGCCGCATACACTATTCTCAGAATGACTTGGTTG
AGTACTCACCAGTCACAGAAAAGCATCTTACGGATGGCATGACAGTAAGAGAATTATGCAGTGCTGCCAT
AACCATGAGTGATAACACTGCGGCCAACTTACTTCTGACAACGATCGGAGGACCGAAGGAGCTAACCGCT
TTTTTGCACAACATGGGGGATCATGTAACTCGCCTTGATCGTTGGGAACCGGAGCTGAATGAAGCCATAC
CAAACGACGAGCGTGACACCACGATGCCTGTAGCAATGGCAACAACGTTGCGCAAACTATTAACTGGCGA
ACTACTTACTCTAGCTTCCCGGCAACAATTAATAGACTGGATGGAGGCGGATAAAGTTGCAGGACCACTT
CTGCGCTCGGCCCTTCCGGCTGGCTGGTTTATTGCTGATAAATCTGGAGCCGGTGAGCGTGGGTCTCGCG
GTATCATTGCAGCACTGGGGCCAGATGGTAAGCCCTCCCGTATCGTAGTTATCTACACGACGGGGAGTCA
GGCAACTATGGATGAACGAAATAGACAGATCGCTGAGATAGGTGCCTCACTGATTAAGCATTGGTAACTG
TCAGACCAAGTTTACTCATATATACTTTAGATTGATTTAAAACTTCATTTTTAATTTAAAAGGATCTAGG
TGAAGATCCTTTTTGATAATCTCATGACCAAAATCCCTTAACGTGAGTTTTCGTTCCACTGAGCGTCAGA
CCCCGTAGAAAAGATCAAAGGATCTTCTTGAGATCCTTTTTTTCTGCGCGTAATCTGCTGCTTGCAAACA
AAAAAACCACCGCTACCAGCGGTGGTTTGTTTGCCGGATCAAGAGCTACCAACTCTTTTTCCGAAGGTAA
CTGGCTTCAGCAGAGCGCAGATACCAAATACTGTTCTTCTAGTGTAGCCGTAGTTAGGCCACCACTTCAA
GAACTCTGTAGCACCGCCTACATACCTCGCTCTGCTAATCCTGTTACCAGTGGCTGCTGCCAGTGGCGAT
AAGTCGTGTCTTACCGGGTTGGACTCAAGACGATAGTTACCGGATAAGGCGCAGCGGTCGGGCTGAACGG
GGGGTTCGTGCACACAGCCCAGCTTGGAGCGAACGACCTACACCGAACTGAGATACCTACAGCGTGAGCT
ATGAGAAAGCGCCACGCTTCCCGAAGGGAGAAAGGCGGACAGGTATCCGGTAAGCGGCAGGGTCGGAACA
GGAGAGCGCACGAGGGAGCTTCCAGGGGGAAACGCCTGGTATCTTTATAGTCCTGTCGGGTTTCGCCACC
TCTGACTTGAGCGTCGATTTTTGTGATGCTCGTCAGGGGGGCGGAGCCTATGGAAAAACGCCAGCAACGC
GGCCTTTTTACGGTTCCTGGCCTTTTGCTGGCCTTTTGCTCACATGTTCTTTCCTGCGTTATCCCCTGAT
TCTGTGGATAACCGTATTACCGCCTTTGAGTGAGCTGATACCGCTCGCCGCAGCCGAACGACCGAGCGCA
GCGAGTCAGTGAGCGAGGA
